>Addgene plasmid #109560 | p3E-EEA1 | depositor full sequence | sequence record 206497 | Full Sequence
CTTTCCTGCGTTATCCCCTGATTCTGTGGATAACCGTATTACCGCCTTTGAGTGAGCTGATACCGCTCGC
CGCAGCCGAACGACCGAGCGCAGCGAGTCAGTGAGCGAGGAAGCGGAAGAGCGCCCAATACGCAAACCGC
CTCTCCCCGCGCGTTGGCCGATTCATTAATGCAGCTGGCACGACAGGTTTCCCGACTGGAAAGCGGGCAG
TGAGCGCAACGCAATTAATACGCGTACCGCTAGCCAGGAAGAGTTTGTAGAAACGCAAAAAGGCCATCCG
TCAGGATGGCCTTCTGCTTAGTTTGATGCCTGGCAGTTTATGGCGGGCGTCCTGCCCGCCACCCTCCGGG
CCGTTGCTTCACAACGTTCAAATCCGCTCCCGGCGGATTTGTCCTACTCAGGAGAGCGTTCACCGACAAA
CAACAGATAAAACGAAAGGCCCAGTCTTCCGACTGAGCCTTTCGTTTTATTTGATGCCTGGCAGTTCCCT
ACTCTCGCGTTAACGCTAGCATGGATGTTTTCCCAGTCACGACGTTGTAAAACGACGGCCAGTCTTAAGC
TCGGGCCCTGCAGCTCTAGAGCTCGAATTCTACAGGTCACTAATACCATCTAAGTAGTTGGTTCATAGTG
ACTGCATATGTTGTGTTTTACAGTATTATGTAGTCTGTTTTTTATGCAAAATCTAATTTAATATATTGAT
ATTTATATCATTTTACGTTTCTCGTTCAACTTTCTTGTACAAAGTGGTCGACTTAAGACGAATATTACAG
ATGACTCCTGGGAAAGGAGGCTCTCAGAGCTCGGAGTCTGAGCAGCCGTCTGCTGATATGAATAATGAGT
CCTCAGAGGGCTTTATTTGTCCCCAGTGTATGAAATCCCATAACTCTGCTGAGGAGCTCTTCAAACATTA
TGAGGTCTTTCATGAACCAGGAGACCAGCCGTCCCCCTTTAGCCCCGGCAGGGAGGATTTAACATTACTT
CGACAGGAAATCCAAGACTTACAGGCTTCACTGAAGGAGGAACGCTGGTTTTCTGAGGAATTGAAAAAAG
AATTAGACAAAGTACAAGGACGAATAGCAACTAATAAAGGCTTACAGAGCGATGGTACAAGTGGAGAAGA
TGCAGAGCTCGAGATGAGACTCAATGAATCGGAGACAGAGAAGTTCAACATCAAACAGATGAAGGACCTG
TTTGAACAAAAAGCTGCTCAGCTTGCGACCGAGATAGTTGACATCAAATCTCGCTACGATGAGGAGAAAA
GTATGAGAGAAGCTTTGGAGCAGAGACTGGCCAACTTAAACCAAGATATGCAAAAAGAAAAACAGGAGAA
GGAGAAACTGTCGGCAGAGCTGCTCCAGAGGCCGGGTGTGGAAGATGTGGAGGTGTTGAAGAAAGAGCTG
GTGCGGGTGCAGACGCTCATGGACAGCATGACCCGAGAGCGAGAGGAGGAGTCAGAGCGCCTCAAGGGCC
AATATGAGCAGCTGCAGGCCAACTTCACTACCTCAGAGAAAACGATTGCTCAATTAAAGGCTGAACTGGA
GAAGGGTCCTCAAGAAGCAGCGGTTTACACACAACAGATCCACCAATTACAGAGCAGCTTGAACAACCTC
CAGCAGCAATCCCAGGCTTTGTCAGAGAAATTATCTCGTAAAGAGAAGGAGAATCAGGAACTGGAGGAGC
GTCTGGGTCACGAACAGGCCTCTAAGAAGAGTCTTCAGGCTAATCTGCATCAGAAAGAGCTGGAGCTCCA
GGAGAGTCGAGCACGGGTGTCTTCAGGAGAAGCAGCTCTCAGTCGAGCACAGGCTGAATTAACTGAACGT
GGGGAAGAGGCTGCACGACTCAGACGAGAGCTGGGCGAGCTGGAGAAGAACCAGCAGGAGCTGAAGGCAG
AGCGGAAACAACTTCAACAGCAGAGGGAGGATAAAGAAAACCAGGGCCTGCAGCAACAGAGTGAGATCAG
CCAGCTGCATGCGAAGCTGCTGGAAGCGGAGCGTCAGGTGGGGGAGCTGCAGGGTCGTCTGAAAGAGCAG
AGACAGCTGTCTGGAGAGAAGCTCAAAGACAGAGAACAGCAGGCAGCAGATCTCCAGCTCAAACTCTCCC
GCTTAGAGGAAGAGTTAAAGGAGAGCTCCACCAAGTCCACTGACCTGCAGCATCAGCTGGACAAATCCAA
ACAGCAGCATCAAGAACTACAAACACTTCAACAGAGCACTAATGGCAAACTTAGAGAAGCACAGAATGAC
CTGGAGCAGGTGTTGCGTCAGATCGGCGACAAAGACCAGAAGATCCAGAATCTTGAAGCTCTGCTCCAGA
AGAGTAAGGAAAGTGTGAGCCAGCTGGAGACCGAGAGAGAGGATCTGTGTGCCAAGATTCAGGCTGGAGA
AGGAGAAGCTGCTTTGCTGAACCAATTACAAGAGAAAAATCACTCGCTACAAGAACAGATCACGCAGCTT
ACAGACAAGCTTAAGAACCAGTCGGAGAGCCACAAGCAGGCTCAGGACAACCTTCATGAACAGGTGCAGG
AGCAGAAGACACACCTGCGTTCAGCTCAAGACCGCTGTCAGGGTCTGGAGACCACCGTCACTGAACTCAA
CACACAGCTCACAGAGAGCAGAGAGAAGATCGCTCAGCTAGACACTCAGTTGAAAGCCAAGACTGAGATG
CTGTTGTCTGCTGAAGCAGCAAAAAATGCCCAGAGAGCTGACTTGGAGAGCCACCTAGAGACTGCTCAGA
ATGCATTGCAGGATAAGCAGCAAGAGCTCAGTAAAGTGCAGGCTCAGCTGGAGGAGCAGGCCCGCAGGCT
GACGGAGAAGCAGGAGCAGTGCTCTCAGCTGGAGAACGGCCTGAAGGACAGCAGAGACAAACTGATGACT
GCAGAACAGAGGATAGAGACGCTCCAGACCCAGACCAAGAAAGCCGAGGTTGAGTTGACTGAGCTCCGCT
CCGGAAGAGAACAGGCTCAGAAAGAGCAGTCTTCTCTTAAGAAGCAGATCAGTGAGCTGGAGATGAAGAC
CAAAGAGTTGAACCGACTTTTAGATTCCGAGAAACAAGGAGCTTCCACCCAGCAAGAGGAGCTAAAGAAG
AAAAGCTCAGCTCTCACCGAAACAAGACAAAAGCTGGAGAAAGCAGAGCAGGAGCGTGGAGCCCTGCAGG
CCAACCTGGATAAACTGTCTCAGGAGGGTCAGAAGCAGCAGGCAGAGTTGGACAAGAAGGTGCAGGGTCT
GAGTTCAGATCTCCAGAAAACTCAGGGGGAGAAAGAAGCGCTGGTAAAAGAAGTGGCGACAGTGAAAGAG
GCTCTGAGTAAAGCTTCTAAAGCCCTGAAGGAGAGCCAGACTCAATTAGACAAGGAGAAGAAGGGCAGCA
AGACCACTTTGGAGGAGAAGGAAAAGGTTTTTCAAAAAGTACAACAAGAGCTTCAGAAGAACTCAGAGGC
CACTTCTAAAGAGCTCAGCAATGTCAAAGGTCTGCTGGAGAAATCGATAGAGGCAGAAAAGAGTCTTCAA
TCTCAGCTGACTGCACTGAACGCTCAGCTGAAGCAGTGTCAGGATACACTGAAGGAGAAAGAAAAGAGTG
AACAGCAGCTGCAGGCAGAGCTGAAGACCAGGCAAGGCTCCTTCAGTCAGGAAGTGAAGAAACTGAAGAC
ACAGGTGTCTGAGCTGCAGGCTTCCCTTGCTAAAAAGACTGAAGAGGAAGCCAAGCAAAAGGAGCAAATC
ACAGCACTGTCTAAAGATCTGAGCTCAGAGAAGAATCGCTGTGCAGAGCTGCAGAAAACCAGTGACGGCA
CCAAAGAGAGTCTCACCGCCCTTCAGTCTGATTACTATGGCAAAGAGTCTGAGCTCTCTGCTGTACGCCA
GGACCTTAAGGTGTGCGAGGAGAAGTTGGTTCTTGCTCAGGAGGAGCTGGTGACCAACAGGAACCAGCTC
AGTGCTTACGAAACCCAAATCCAGGAGCTGAAGACGGGCCACACAGCGATGGAGATAGACCTGAGCAAGA
GAGACGAGAAGATCAAACAGCAAGTGGAGACTCTGCAGAAGCTCCAGAAACAACAGGGACAAACAGAGGA
GCAGCTGAAGAAGGAGAAAGCTCAATGCGAGGAGCTGAGAGAGAGTCAAAGCGCCCTGGAAAAGGACAAA
AACAAACTGTCTGCTGATCTCAAAACACTGGCTGAGAAGAATGAGAAGGAGCTGAAGGACTTGCAGGCAG
CAAAGCAGTTGTTGATCCAGCAAAAGGTGGAGATGCAGGGGAAGGTAGAGGCGGCTCAAGCATCTGTGGA
GAAAGAACAGAGAGAGCATCAGAAGACCAGAGACTCCATCAAACAGAATGAGCAGCAGCTCAAGGCTGAG
ACCAACAAAATAAAGCAGCAGCTGGCATCAGAAGTGAAGGCTAAAGAGGAGATGGTGCGGCAGAGGGAAG
AGGCTGAGGTGAAGATGTCCATGCAGGTGACGGCACTGAATGAGAACGTGGCCACGCTGAAGCGAGAGTG
GCAGAGCAGCCAGAGGCGGGTGGGTGAGCTGGAGAAACAGACGGATGAGCTGAGAGGAGAGATTGCCGTG
CTGGAAGCAACAGTCCAGAACAACCAAGACGAAAGACGTGCACTACTTGAGAGGTGCGTCCAGGGTGAAG
GGGAGATGGAGAAGCTTCAGGCTAAGATGTTGGAGATGCGCAGGAAGTTGGACGACACTACTGCCGCCAT
GCAGGAGCTTGGTCGAGAGAACCAGTCCTTACAGATAAAACAGTCACAATCCCTCACACGGAAGTGGACA
GAAGACCATGAGGTGCAGAACTGCATGGCTTGTGGGAAAGGCTTCTCCGTCACTGTCAGAAAGCACCACT
GCAGACACTGCGGGAACATCTTCTGTGCAGAGTGCTCTGCCCGCAACGCCCTCACACCCTCCTCCAAGAA
GCCCGTTCGAGTGTGTGACAACTGCTTTGATGAGCTCCAGGGCTGACTAGTCAACTTTATTATACAAAGT
TGGCATTATAAAAAAGCATTGCTTATCAATTTGTTGCAACGAACAGGTCACTATCAGTCAAAATAAAATC
ATTATTTGGAGCTCCATGGTAGCGTTAACGCGGCCGCGATATCCCCTATAGTGAGTCGTATTACATGGTC
ATAGCTGTTTCCTGGCAGCTCTGGCCCGTGTCTCAAAATCTCTGATGTTACATTGCACAAGATAAAAATA
TATCATCATGAACAATAAAACTGTCTGCTTACATAAACAGTAATACAAGGGGTGTTATGAGCCATATTCA
ACGGGAAACGTCGAGGCCGCGATTAAATTCCAACATGGATGCTGATTTATATGGGTATAAATGGGCTCGC
GATAATGTCGGGCAATCAGGTGCGACAATCTATCGCTTGTATGGGAAGCCCGATGCGCCAGAGTTGTTTC
TGAAACATGGCAAAGGTAGCGTTGCCAATGATGTTACAGATGAGATGGTCAGACTAAACTGGCTGACGGA
ATTTATGCCTCTTCCGACCATCAAGCATTTTATCCGTACTCCTGATGATGCATGGTTACTCACCACTGCG
ATCCCCGGAAAAACAGCATTCCAGGTATTAGAAGAATATCCTGATTCAGGTGAAAATATTGTTGATGCGC
TGGCAGTGTTCCTGCGCCGGTTGCATTCGATTCCTGTTTGTAATTGTCCTTTTAACAGCGATCGCGTATT
TCGTCTCGCTCAGGCGCAATCACGAATGAATAACGGTTTGGTTGATGCGAGTGATTTTGATGACGAGCGT
AATGGCTGGCCTGTTGAACAAGTCTGGAAAGAAATGCATAAACTTTTGCCATTCTCACCGGATTCAGTCG
TCACTCATGGTGATTTCTCACTTGATAACCTTATTTTTGACGAGGGGAAATTAATAGGTTGTATTGATGT
TGGACGAGTCGGAATCGCAGACCGATACCAGGATCTTGCCATCCTATGGAACTGCCTCGGTGAGTTTTCT
CCTTCATTACAGAAACGGCTTTTTCAAAAATATGGTATTGATAATCCTGATATGAATAAATTGCAGTTTC
ATTTGATGCTCGATGAGTTTTTCTAATCAGAATTGGTTAATTGGTTGTAACACTGGCAGAGCATTACGCT
GACTTGACGGGACGGCGCAAGCTCATGACCAAAATCCCTTAACGTGAGTTACGCGTCGTTCCACTGAGCG
TCAGACCCCGTAGAAAAGATCAAAGGATCTTCTTGAGATCCTTTTTTTCTGCGCGTAATCTGCTGCTTGC
AAACAAAAAAACCACCGCTACCAGCGGTGGTTTGTTTGCCGGATCAAGAGCTACCAACTCTTTTTCCGAA
GGTAACTGGCTTCAGCAGAGCGCAGATACCAAATACTGTCCTTCTAGTGTAGCCGTAGTTAGGCCACCAC
TTCAAGAACTCTGTAGCACCGCCTACATACCTCGCTCTGCTAATCCTGTTACCAGTGGCTGCTGCCAGTG
GCGATAAGTCGTGTCTTACCGGGTTGGACTCAAGACGATAGTTACCGGATAAGGCGCAGCGGTCGGGCTG
AACGGGGGGTTCGTGCACACAGCCCAGCTTGGAGCGAACGACCTACACCGAACTGAGATACCTACAGCGT
GAGCATTGAGAAAGCGCCACGCTTCCCGAAGGGAGAAAGGCGGACAGGTATCCGGTAAGCGGCAGGGTCG
GAACAGGAGAGCGCACGAGGGAGCTTCCAGGGGGAAACGCCTGGTATCTTTATAGTCCTGTCGGGTTTCG
CCACCTCTGACTTGAGCGTCGATTTTTGTGATGCTCGTCAGGGGGGCGGAGCCTATGGAAAAACGCCAGC
AACGCGGCCTTTTTACGGTTCCTGGCCTTTTGCTGGCCTTTTGCTCACATGTT
Features (pLannotate 1.2.2; 11 found; start..end, strand, type, name):
    121..213     +  CDS            lacI (fragment): lac repressor; lacI; The lac repressor binds to the lac operator to inhibit transcription in E. coli. This inhibition can be relieved by adding lactose or isopropyl-β-D-thiogalactopyranoside (IPTG).
    268..295     -  terminator     rrnB T2 terminator: transcription terminator T2 from the E. coli rrnB gene
    427..470     +  terminator     rrnB T1 terminator: Escherichia coli rrnB; transcription terminator T1 from the E. coli rrnB gene
    517..553     -  CDS            lacZα (fragment): LacZα fragment of β-galactosidase; lacZ fragment
    624..748     -  protein_bind   attR2: mutant version of attR; recombination site for the Gateway® LR reaction LR Clonase™
    753..4943    +  CDS            EEA1: EEA1_HUMAN - Also known as ZFYVE2. Experimental evidence at protein level: Swiss-Prot protein existence level 1. Binds phospholipid vesicles containing phosphatidylinositol 3-phosphate and participates in endosomal trafficking. From Homo sapiens (Human).
   4952..4972    -  protein_bind   attB3: mutant version of attB; core recombination site for the Gateway® BP reaction BP Clonase™
   4963..5048    -  protein_bind   attL1 (fragment): mutant version of attL; recombination site for the Gateway® LR reaction LR Clonase™
   5085..5103    -  promoter       T7 promoter: promoter for bacteriophage T7 RNA polymerase
   5237..6046    +  CDS            KanR: aminoglycoside phosphotransferase; aph(3')-Ia; confers resistance to kanamycin in bacteria or G418 (Geneticin®) in eukaryotes
   6193..6781    +  rep_origin     ori: high-copy-number ColE1/pMB1/pBR322/pUC origin of replication
