>Addgene plasmid #109560 | p3E-EEA1 | addgene full sequence | sequence record 222037 | Addgene NGS Result
CATAGTGACTGCATATGTTGTGTTTTACAGTATTATGTAGTCTGTTTTTTATGCAAAATCTAATTTAATA
TATTGATATTTATATCATTTTACGTTTCTCGTTCAACTTTCTTGTACAAAGTGGTCGACTTAAGACGAAT
ATTACAGATGACTCCTGGGAAAGGAGGCTCTCAGAGCTCGGAGTCTGAGCAGCCGTCTGCTGATATGAAT
AATGAGTCCTCAGAGGGCTTTATTTGTCCCCAGTGTATGAAATCCCATAACTCTGCTGAGGAGCTCTTCA
AACATTATGAGGTCTTTCATGAACCAGGAGACCAGCCGTCCCCCTTTAGCCCCGGCAGGGAGGATTTAAC
ATTACTTCGACAGGAAATCCAAGACTTACAGGCTTCACTGAAGGAGGAACGCTGGTTTTCTGAGGAATTG
AAAAAAGAATTAGACAAAGTACAAGGACGAATAGCAACTAATAAAGGCTTACAGAGCGATGGTACAAGTG
GAGAAGATGCAGAGCTCGAGATGAGACTCAATGAATCGGAGACAGAGAAGTTCAACATCAAACAGATGAA
GGACCTGTTTGAACAAAAAGCTGCTCAGCTTGCGACCGAGATAGTTGACATCAAATCTCGCTACGATGAG
GAGAAAAGTATGAGAGAAGCTTTGGAGCAGAGACTGGCCAACTTAAACCAAGATATGCAAAAAGAAAAAC
AGGAGAAGGAGAAACTGTCGGCAGAGCTGCTCCAGAGGCCGGGTGTGGAAGATGTGGAGGTGTTGAAGAA
AGAGCTGGTGCGGGTGCAGACGCTCATGGACAGCATGACCCGAGAGCGAGAGGAGGAGTCAGAGCGCCTC
AAGGGCCAATATGAGCAGCTGCAGGCCAACTTCACTACCTCAGAGAAAACGATTGCTCAATTAAAGGCTG
AACTGGAGAAGGGTCCTCAAGAAGCAGCGGTTTACACACAACAGATCCACCAATTACAGAGCAGCTTGAA
CAACCTCCAGCAGCAATCCCAGGCTTTGTCAGAGAAATTATCTCGTAAAGAGAAGGAGAATCAGGAACTG
GAGGAGCGTCTGGGTCACGAACAGGCCTCTAAGAAGAGTCTTCAGGCTAATCTGCATCAGAAAGAGCTGG
AGCTCCAGGAGAGTCGAGCACGGGTGTCTTCAGGAGAAGCAGCTCTCAGTCGAGCACAGGCTGAATTAAC
TGAACGTGGGGAAGAGGCTGCACGACTCAGACGAGAGCTGGGCGAGCTGGAGAAGAACCAGCAGGAGCTG
AAGGCAGAGCGGAAACAACTTCAACAGCAGAGGGAGGATAAAGAAAACCAGGGCCTGCAGCAACAGAGTG
AGATCAGCCAGCTGCATGCGAAGCTGCTGGAAGCGGAGCGTCAGGTGGGGGAGCTGCAGGGTCGTCTGAA
AGAGCAGAGACAGCTGTCTGGAGAGAAGCTCAAAGACAGAGAACAGCAGGCAGCAGATCTCCAGCTCAAA
CTCTCCCGCTTAGAGGAAGAGTTAAAGGAGAGCTCCACCAAGTCCACTGACCTGCAGCATCAGCTGGACA
AATCCAAACAGCAGCATCAAGAACTACAAACACTTCAACAGAGCACTAATGGCAAACTTAGAGAAGCACA
GAATGACCTGGAGCAGGTGTTGCGTCAGATCGGCGACAAAGACCAGAAGATCCAGAATCTTGAAGCTCTG
CTCCAGAAGAGTAAGGAAAGTGTGAGCCAGCTGGAGACCGAGAGAGAGGATCTGTGTGCCAAGATTCAGG
CTGGAGAAGGAGAAGCTGCTTTGCTGAACCAATTACAAGAGAAAAATCACTCGCTACAAGAACAGATCAC
GCAGCTTACAGACAAGCTTAAGAACCAGTCGGAGAGCCACAAGCAGGCTCAGGACAACCTTCATGAACAG
GTGCAGGAGCAGAAGACACACCTGCGTTCAGCTCAAGACCGCTGTCAGGGTCTGGAGACCACCGTCACTG
AACTCAACACACAGCTCACAGAGAGCAGAGAGAAGATCGCTCAGCTAGACACTCAGTTGAAAGCCAAGAC
TGAGATGCTGTTGTCTGCTGAAGCAGCAAAAAATGCCCAGAGAGCTGACTTGGAGAGCCACCTAGAGACT
GCTCAGAATGCATTGCAGGATAAGCAGCAAGAGCTCAGTAAAGTGCAGGCTCAGCTGGAGGAGCAGGCCC
GCAGGCTGACGGAGAAGCAGGAGCAGTGCTCTCAGCTGGAGAACGGCCTGAAGGACAGCAGAGACAAACT
GATGACTGCAGAACAGAGGATAGAGACGCTCCAGACCCAGACCAAGAAAGCCGAGGTTGAGTTGACTGAG
CTCCGCTCCGGAAGAGAACAGGCTCAGAAAGAGCAGTCTTCTCTTAAGAAGCAGATCAGTGAGCTGGAGA
TGAAGACCAAAGAGTTGAACCGACTTTTAGATTCCGAGAAACAAGGAGCTTCCACCCAGCAAGAGGAGCT
AAAGAAGAAAAGCTCAGCTCTCACCGAAACAAGACAAAAGCTGGAGAAAGCAGAGCAGGAGCGTGGAGCC
CTGCAGGCCAACCTGGATAAACTGTCTCAGGAGGGTCAGAAGCAGCAGGCAGAGTTGGACAAGAAGGTGC
AGGGTCTGAGTTCAGATCTCCAGAAAACTCAGGGGGAGAAAGAAGCGCTGGTAAAAGAAGTGGCGACAGT
GAAAGAGGCTCTGAGTAAAGCTTCTAAAGCCCTGAAGGAGAGCCAGACTCAATTAGACAAGGAGAAGAAG
GGCAGCAAGACCACTTTGGAGGAGAAGGAAAAGGTTTTTCAAAAAGTACAACAAGAGCTTCAGAAGAACT
CAGAGGCCACTTCTAAAGAGCTCAGCAATGTCAAAGGTCTGCTGGAGAAATCGATAGAGGCAGAAAAGAG
TCTTCAATCTCAGCTGACTGCACTGAACGCTCAGCTGAAGCAGTGTCAGGATACACTGAAGGAGAAAGAA
AAGAGTGAACAGCAGCTGCAGGCAGAGCTGAAGACCAGGCAAGGCTCCTTCAGTCAGGAAGTGAAGAAAC
TGAAGACACAGGTGTCTGAGCTGCAGGCTTCCCTTGCTAAAAAGACTGAAGAGGAAGCCAAGCAAAAGGA
GCAAATCACAGCACTGTCTAAAGATCTGAGCTCAGAGAAGAATCGCTGTGCAGAGCTGCAGAAAACCAGT
GACGGCACCAAAGAGAGTCTCACCGCCCTTCAGTCTGATTACTATGGCAAAGAGTCTGAGCTCTCTGCTG
TACGCCAGGACCTTAAGGTGTGCGAGGAGAAGTTGGTTCTTGCTCAGGAGGAGCTGGTGACCAACAGGAA
CCAGCTCAGTGCTTACGAAACCCAAATCCAGGAGCTGAAGACGGGCCACACAGCGATGGAGATAGACCTG
AGCAAGAGAGACGAGAAGATCAAACAGCAAGTGGAGACTCTGCAGAAGCTCCAGAAACAACAGGGACAAA
CAGAGGAGCAGCTGAAGAAGGAGAAAGCTCAATGCGAGGAGCTGAGAGAGAGTCAAAGCGCCCTGGAAAA
GGACAAAAACAAACTGTCTGCTGATCTCAAAACACTGGCTGAGAAGAATGAGAAGGAGCTGAAGGACTTG
CAGGCAGCAAAGCAGTTGTTGATCCAGCAAAAGGTGGAGATGCAGGGGAAGGTAGAGGCGGCTCAAGCAT
CTGTGGAGAAAGAACAGAGAGAGCATCAGAAGACCAGAGACTCCATCAAACAGAATGAGCAGCAGCTCAA
GGCTGAGACCAACAAAATAAAGCAGCAGCTGGCATCAGAAGTGAAGGCTAAAGAGGAGATGGTGCGGCAG
AGGGAAGAGGCTGAGGTGAAGATGTCCATGCAGGTGACGGCACTGAATGAGAACGTGGCCACGCTGAAGC
GAGAGTGGCAGAGCAGCCAGAGGCGGGTGGGTGAGCTGGAGAAACAGACGGATGAGCTGAGAGGAGAGAT
TGCCGTGCTGGAAGCAACAGTCCAGAACAACCAAGACGAAAGACGTGCACTACTTGAGAGGTGCGTCCAG
GGTGAAGGGGAGATGGAGAAGCTTCAGGCTAAGATGTTGGAGATGCGCAGGAAGTTGGACGACACTACTG
CCGCCATGCAGGAGCTTGGTCGAGAGAACCAGTCCTTACAGATAAAACAGTCACAATCCCTCACACGGAA
GTGGACAGAAGACCATGAGGTGCAGAACTGCATGGCTTGTGGGAAAGGCTTCTCCGTCACTGTCAGAAAG
CACCACTGCAGACACTGCGGGAACATCTTCTGTGCAGAGTGCTCTGCCCGCAACGCCCTCACACCCTCCT
CCAAGAAGCCCGTTCGAGTGTGTGACAACTGCTTTGATGAGCTCCAGGGCTGACTAGTCAACTTTATTAT
ACAAAGTTGGCATTATAAAAAAGCATTGCTTATCAATTTGTTGCAACGAACAGGTCACTATCAGTCAAAA
TAAAATCATTATTTGGAGCTCCATGGTAGCGTTAACGCGGCCGCGATATCCCCTATAGTGAGTCGTATTA
CATGGTCATAGCTGTTTCCTGGCAGCTCTGGCCCGTGTCTCAAAATCTCTGATGTTACATTGCACAAGAT
AAAAATATATCATCATGAACAATAAAACTGTCTGCTTACATAAACAGTAATACAAGGGGTGTTATGAGCC
ATATTCAACGGGAAACGTCGAGGCCGCGATTAAATTCCAACATGGATGCTGATTTATATGGGTATAAATG
GGCTCGCGATAATGTCGGGCAATCAGGTGCGACAATCTATCGCTTGTATGGGAAGCCCGATGCGCCAGAG
TTGTTTCTGAAACATGGCAAAGGTAGCGTTGCCAATGATGTTACAGATGAGATGGTCAGACTAAACTGGC
TGACGGAATTTATGCCTCTTCCGACCATCAAGCATTTTATCCGTACTCCTGATGATGCATGGTTACTCAC
CACTGCGATCCCCGGAAAAACAGCATTCCAGGTATTAGAAGAATATCCTGATTCAGGTGAAAATATTGTT
GATGCGCTGGCAGTGTTCCTGCGCCGGTTGCATTCGATTCCTGTTTGTAATTGTCCTTTTAACAGCGATC
GCGTATTTCGTCTCGCTCAGGCGCAATCACGAATGAATAACGGTTTGGTTGATGCGAGTGATTTTGATGA
CGAGCGTAATGGCTGGCCTGTTGAACAAGTCTGGAAAGAAATGCATAAACTTTTGCCATTCTCACCGGAT
TCAGTCGTCACTCATGGTGATTTCTCACTTGATAACCTTATTTTTGACGAGGGGAAATTAATAGGTTGTA
TTGATGTTGGACGAGTCGGAATCGCAGACCGATACCAGGATCTTGCCATCCTATGGAACTGCCTCGGTGA
GTTTTCTCCTTCATTACAGAAACGGCTTTTTCAAAAATATGGTATTGATAATCCTGATATGAATAAATTG
CAGTTTCATTTGATGCTCGATGAGTTTTTCTAATCAGAATTGGTTAATTGGTTGTAACACTGGCAGAGCA
TTACGCTGACTTGACGGGACGGCGCAAGCTCATGACCAAAATCCCTTAACGTGAGTTACGCGTCGTTCCA
CTGAGCGTCAGACCCCGTAGAAAAGATCAAAGGATCTTCTTGAGATCCTTTTTTTCTGCGCGTAATCTGC
TGCTTGCAAACAAAAAAACCACCGCTACCAGCGGTGGTTTGTTTGCCGGATCAAGAGCTACCAACTCTTT
TTCCGAAGGTAACTGGCTTCAGCAGAGCGCAGATACCAAATACTGTTCTTCTAGTGTAGCCGTAGTTAGG
CCACCACTTCAAGAACTCTGTAGCACCGCCTACATACCTCGCTCTGCTAATCCTGTTACCAGTGGCTGCT
GCCAGTGGCGATAAGTCGTGTCTTACCGGGTTGGACTCAAGACGATAGTTACCGGATAAGGCGCAGCGGT
CGGGCTGAACGGGGGGTTCGTGCACACAGCCCAGCTTGGAGCGAACGACCTACACCGAACTGAGATACCT
ACAGCGTGAGCTATGAGAAAGCGCCACGCTTCCCGAAGGGAGAAAGGCGGACAGGTATCCGGTAAGCGGC
AGGGTCGGAACAGGAGAGCGCACGAGGGAGCTTCCAGGGGGAAACGCCTGGTATCTTTATAGTCCTGTCG
GGTTTCGCCACCTCTGACTTGAGCGTCGATTTTTGTGATGCTCGTCAGGGGGGCGGAGCCTATGGAAAAA
CGCCAGCAACGCGGCCTTTTTACGGTTCCTGGCCTTTTGCTGGCCTTTTGCTCACATGTTCTTTCCTGCG
TTATCCCCTGATTCTGTGGATAACCGTATTACCGCCTTTGAGTGAGCTGATACCGCTCGCCGCAGCCGAA
CGACCGAGCGCAGCGAGTCAGTGAGCGAGGAAGCGGAAGAGCGCCCAATACGCAAACCGCCTCTCCCCGC
GCGTTGGCCGATTCATTAATGCAGCTGGCACGACAGGTTTCCCGACTGGAAAGCGGGCAGTGAGCGCAAC
GCAATTAATACGCGTACCGCTAGCCAGGAAGAGTTTGTAGAAACGCAAAAAGGCCATCCGTCAGGATGGC
CTTCTGCTTAGTTTGATGCCTGGCAGTTTATGGCGGGCGTCCTGCCCGCCACCCTCCGGGCCGTTGCTTC
ACAACGTTCAAATCCGCTCCCGGCGGATTTGTCCTACTCAGGAGAGCGTTCACCGACAAACAACAGATAA
AACGAAAGGCCCAGTCTTCCGACTGAGCCTTTCGTTTTATTTGATGCCTGGCAGTTCCCTACTCTCGCGT
TAACGCTAGCATGGATGTTTTCCCAGTCACGACGTTGTAAAACGACGGCCAGTCTTAAGCTCGGGCCCTG
CAGCTCTAGAGCTCGAATTCTACAGGTCACTAATACCATCTAAGTAGTTGGTT
Features (pLannotate 1.2.2; 12 found; start..end, strand, type, name):
      1..125     -  protein_bind   attR2: mutant version of attR; recombination site for the Gateway® LR reaction LR Clonase™
    130..4320    +  CDS            EEA1: EEA1_HUMAN - Also known as ZFYVE2. Experimental evidence at protein level: Swiss-Prot protein existence level 1. Binds phospholipid vesicles containing phosphatidylinositol 3-phosphate and participates in endosomal trafficking. From Homo sapiens (Human).
   4329..4349    -  protein_bind   attB3: mutant version of attB; core recombination site for the Gateway® BP reaction BP Clonase™
   4340..4425    -  protein_bind   attL1 (fragment): mutant version of attL; recombination site for the Gateway® LR reaction LR Clonase™
   4462..4480    -  promoter       T7 promoter: promoter for bacteriophage T7 RNA polymerase
   4614..5423    +  CDS            KanR: aminoglycoside phosphotransferase; aph(3')-Ia; confers resistance to kanamycin in bacteria or G418 (Geneticin®) in eukaryotes
   5570..6158    +  rep_origin     ori: high-copy-number ColE1/pMB1/pBR322/pUC origin of replication
   6341..6433    +  CDS            lacI (fragment): lac repressor; lacI; The lac repressor binds to the lac operator to inhibit transcription in E. coli. This inhibition can be relieved by adding lactose or isopropyl-β-D-thiogalactopyranoside (IPTG).
   6488..6515    -  terminator     rrnB T2 terminator: transcription terminator T2 from the E. coli rrnB gene
   6647..6690    +  terminator     rrnB T1 terminator: Escherichia coli rrnB; transcription terminator T1 from the E. coli rrnB gene
   6737..6773    -  CDS            lacZα (fragment): LacZα fragment of β-galactosidase; lacZ fragment
   6811..6840    -  protein_bind   attP2 (fragment): mutant version of attP; recombination site for the Gateway® BP reaction BP Clonase™
