[The description below was written by a language model from this plasmid's Addgene catalogue record and pLannotate feature annotations shown in this document.]
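Description:
p3E-EEA1 is a 3′-position entry clone for multisite Gateway assembly, catalogued as a zebrafish plasmid and carrying the coding sequence of early endosome associated 1 (eea1). The catalogue gives the species as D. rerio. The automated annotation labels the roughly 4.2 kb open reading frame by similarity to human EEA1, which most likely reflects homology matching rather than the true source. EEA1 binds phosphatidylinositol 3-phosphate on vesicle membranes, participates in endosomal trafficking and is widely used as an early endosome marker. Both the sequenced and depositor records are 6,843 nt and show the same features in the same order from different start points.

The insert lies between an attR2 site and a downstream site annotated as attB3 plus an attL fragment, a pattern consistent with the attR2/attL3 flanks of a 3′ entry clone. The plasmid has no eukaryotic promoter of its own, so expression depends on LR recombination with a 5′ promoter element, a middle-entry element and a destination vector. In the 3′ position, the eea1 sequence would end up downstream of the middle-entry sequence, for example a fluorescent protein, giving a fusion tagged at the EEA1 N-terminus, which fits the stated purpose of "5′ tagging". The listed backbone, pDEST-actc1b-mKate2-ccdb, is a destination vector name, and none of its named elements (actc1b, mKate2, ccdB) appears in the feature tables, which instead resemble a pDONR-type entry backbone. This backbone has a high-copy ColE1/pUC origin, a kanamycin resistance gene, rrnB T1 and T2 terminators, a T7 promoter, and small lacI and lacZα remnants. The associated publication describes in vivo cell biological screening related to T-tubule formation.
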