Addgene plasmid #109560: p3E-EEA1
Purpose: Multisite gateway vector for 5' tagging with early endosome associated 1
Depositing lab: Rob Parton. Depositing organization: University of Queensland, Institute for Molecular Bioscience. Publication: In vivo cell biological screening identifies an endocytic capture mechanism for T-tubule formation. Hall TE, Martel N, Ariotti N, Xiong Z, Lo HP, Ferguson C, Rae J, Lim YW, Parton RG. Nat Commun. 2020 Jul 24;11(1):3711. doi: 10.1038/s41467-020-17486-w. PubMed 32709891.
Backbone
  Vector backbone: pDEST-actc1b-mKate2-ccdb
  Vector type: Zebrafish plasmids
Growth in bacteria
  Bacterial resistance: Kanamycin, 50 μg/mL
  Growth temperature: 37°C
  Growth strain: DH5alpha
  Copy number: High Copy
Gene/Insert
  Gene/Insert name: early endosome associated 1
  Species: D. rerio (zebrafish)
  Entrez Gene: eea1 (a.k.a. im:7151048, si:ch211-276p10.2)
  Cloning method: Gateway Cloning
Terms and licenses: Academic/Nonprofit Terms; Industry Terms: Not Available to Industry
How to cite: p3E-EEA1 was a gift from Rob Parton (Addgene plasmid # 109560 ; http://n2t.net/addgene:109560 ; RRID:Addgene_109560)
